Addgene plasmid #250617: pUBC-SV40NLS-HoTag3-Shunzhi12nm-TSapphire
Purpose: Mammalian lentiviral vector for the expression of the Sapphire-tagged nuclear localizing 12nm nanoGEMs under the UBC promoter
Depositing lab: Liam Holt. Depositing organization: NYU Grossman School of Medicine. Publication: Herpes simplex virus 1 fluidizes the nucleus, enabling condensate formation. Herzog NL, Shu T, Kidiyoor GR, Keegan S, Korchi F, Chenoweth DM, Zhang H, Mohr I, Wilson AC, Holt LJ. Mol Cell. 2026 Mar 5;86(5):817-833.e7. doi: 10.1016/j.molcel.2026.02.005. PubMed 41795434.
Backbone
  Vector backbone: lentiviral vector
  Backbone size w/o insert (bp): 7461
  Total vector size (bp): 8544
  Vector type: Mammalian Expression, Bacterial Expression, Lentiviral
Growth in bacteria
  Bacterial resistance: Ampicillin, 100 μg/mL
  Growth temperature: 37°C
  Growth strain: NEB Stable
  Copy number: Low Copy
Gene/Insert
  Gene/Insert name: 12nm Shunzhi 60mers (alt names: PDB 8f53; Shunzhi-60mer)
  Species: Synthetic
  Insert size (bp): 162
  Promoter: pUBC
  Tag / fusion protein: 4X(GGGGS) linker (C terminal on insert); TSapphire (C terminal on insert); HOTag3 (N terminal on insert); SV40NLS (N terminal on insert)
  Cloning method: Gibson Cloning
  Sequencing primers: 5′ ATTGCTAAGTCCCTCAAGGGATCTAGAATGATGGAGGCCATGGTG
Resource information
  A portion of this plasmid was derived from a plasmid made by: Synthetic construct for 12nm-nucGEMs originally cloned from PDB 8f53, associated with DOI: 10.1126/science.adf6591
Terms and licenses: Academic/Nonprofit Terms; Industry Terms: Not Available to Industry
Depositor comments: Please visit https://doi.org/10.1101/2025.06.20.660750 for our bioRxiv preprint.
How to cite: pUBC-SV40NLS-HoTag3-Shunzhi12nm-TSapphire was a gift from Liam Holt (Addgene plasmid # 250617 ; http://n2t.net/addgene:250617 ; RRID:Addgene_250617)
