[The description below was written by a language model from this plasmid's Addgene catalogue record and pLannotate feature annotations shown in this document.]
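Description:
pUBC-SV40NLS-HoTag3-Shunzhi12nm-TSapphire is an 8.5 kb HIV-1-based lentiviral transfer vector for expressing a fluorescent, nucleus-targeted, self-assembling nanoparticle ("12 nm nanoGEM") in mammalian cells. In bacteria it is maintained through a ColE1/pUC-type origin and selected with ampicillin via the β-lactamase gene. The catalogue lists it as low copy and grown in a recombination-reduced strain, which is usual for plasmids carrying repeated LTR sequences. The viral portion comprises two annotated truncated HIV-1 LTRs flanked by nef-derived fragments, the Ψ packaging signal running into a partial gag sequence, the Rev response element for Rev-dependent nuclear export of the genomic RNA, and the cPPT/CTS. A WPRE sits downstream of the payload to boost transcript expression. No mammalian selection marker is annotated, so transduced cells would be identified by fluorescence.

The payload is driven by the human ubiquitin C promoter, which gives constitutive expression in many cell types. It encodes a single fusion protein: an N-terminal SV40 large-T nuclear localization signal, the HOTag3 oligomerization tag, a small synthetic scaffold of 162 bp derived from a computationally designed 60-subunit assembly, a four-repeat GGGGS flexible linker, and C-terminal T-Sapphire, a long-Stokes-shift GFP variant. The feature table annotates only the NLS and Sapphire. HOTag3, the scaffold and the linker presumably occupy the unannotated interval between them. Multimerization of the scaffold produces bright particles of defined size in the nucleus. According to the record's associated work, these serve as tracer probes for the physical properties of the nucleoplasm, such as changes in nuclear fluidity during herpes simplex virus 1 infection.
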