Features (pLannotate 1.2.2; 21 found; start..end, strand, type, name):
    146..162     -  protein_bind   lac operator: The lac repressor binds to the lac operator to inhibit transcription in E. coli. This inhibition can be relieved by adding lactose or isopropyl-β-D-thiogalactopyranoside (IPTG). lac repressor encoded by lacI
    170..200     -  promoter       lac promoter: promoter for the E. coli lac operon
    215..236     -  protein_bind   CAP binding site: CAP binding activates transcription in the presence of cAMP. E. coli catabolite activator protein
    249..341     -  CDS            lacI (fragment): lac repressor; lacI; The lac repressor binds to the lac operator to inhibit transcription in E. coli. This inhibition can be relieved by adding lactose or isopropyl-β-D-thiogalactopyranoside (IPTG).
    524..1112    -  rep_origin     ori: high-copy-number ColE1/pMB1/pBR322/pUC origin of replication
   1283..2143    -  CDS            AmpR: β-lactamase; bla; confers resistance to ampicillin, carbenicillin, and related antibiotics
   2144..2248    -  promoter       AmpR promoter: bla
   2296..2430    +  polyA_signal   SV40 poly(A) signal: SV40 polyadenylation signal
   2597..2926    +  CDS            nef (fragment): NEF_HV1BR - Experimental evidence at protein level: Swiss-Prot protein existence level 1. Extracellular Nef protein targets CD4(+) T-lymphocytes for apoptosis by interacting with CXCR4 surface receptors (PubMed:14990729). From Human immunodeficiency virus type 1 group M subtype B (isolate BRU/LAI) (HIV-1).
   2974..3231    +  LTR            5' LTR (truncated): truncated 5' long terminal repeat (LTR) from HIV-1
   3278..3403    +  misc_feature   HIV-1 Ψ: packaging signal of human immunodeficiency virus type 1
   3387..3725    +  CDS            HIV-1 gag (fragment): gag protein from human immunodeficiency virus 1; gag
   3900..4133    +  misc_feature   RRE: The Rev response element (RRE) of HIV-1 allows for Rev-dependent mRNA export from the nucleus to the cytoplasm.
   4510..4610    +  CDS            Rev (fragment): human immunodeficiency virus 1 (HIV-1) Rev protein; rev; enhances nuclear export of unspliced and incompletely spliced viral mRNAs
   4625..4740    +  misc_feature   cPPT/CTS: central polypurine tract and central termination sequence of HIV-1 (lacking the first T)
   4786..5997    +  promoter       UbC promoter: human ubiquitin C promoter
   6019..6038    +  CDS            SV40 NLS (fragment): nuclear localization signal of SV40 (simian virus 40) large T antigen
   6376..7089    +  CDS            Sapphire: Sapphire is a basic (constitutively fluorescent) long stokes shift fluorescent protein published in 1998, derived from Aequorea victoria. It is reported to be a rapidly-maturing weak dimer with low acid sensitivity.
   7110..7698    +  misc_feature   WPRE: woodchuck hepatitis virus posttranscriptional regulatory element
   7715..8233    +  CDS            nef (fragment): NEF_HV1BR - Experimental evidence at protein level: Swiss-Prot protein existence level 1. Extracellular Nef protein targets CD4(+) T-lymphocytes for apoptosis by interacting with CXCR4 surface receptors (PubMed:14990729). From Human immunodeficiency virus type 1 group M subtype B (isolate BRU/LAI) (HIV-1).
   8281..8538    +  LTR            5' LTR (truncated): truncated 5' long terminal repeat (LTR) from HIV-1
>Addgene plasmid #250617 | pUBC-SV40NLS-HoTag3-Shunzhi12nm-TSapphire | addgene full sequence | sequence record 497478 | Addgene NGS Result
GTTCATGTCATCTTATTATTCAGTATTTATAACTTGCAAAGAAATGAATATCAGAGAGTGAGAGGCCTTG
ACATTGCTAGCGTTTACCGTCGACCTCTAGCTAGAGCTTGGCGTAATCATGGTCATAGCTGTTTCCTGTG
TGAAATTGTTATCCGCTCACAATTCCACACAACATACGAGCCGGAAGCATAAAGTGTAAAGCCTGGGGTG
CCTAATGAGTGAGCTAACTCACATTAATTGCGTTGCGCTCACTGCCCGCTTTCCAGTCGGGAAACCTGTC
GTGCCAGCTGCATTAATGAATCGGCCAACGCGCGGGGAGAGGCGGTTTGCGTATTGGGCGCTCTTCCGCT
TCCTCGCTCACTGACTCGCTGCGCTCGGTCGTTCGGCTGCGGCGAGCGGTATCAGCTCACTCAAAGGCGG
TAATACGGTTATCCACAGAATCAGGGGATAACGCAGGAAAGAACATGTGAGCAAAAGGCCAGCAAAAGGC
CAGGAACCGTAAAAAGGCCGCGTTGCTGGCGTTTTTCCATAGGCTCCGCCCCCCTGACGAGCATCACAAA
AATCGACGCTCAAGTCAGAGGTGGCGAAACCCGACAGGACTATAAAGATACCAGGCGTTTCCCCCTGGAA
GCTCCCTCGTGCGCTCTCCTGTTCCGACCCTGCCGCTTACCGGATACCTGTCCGCCTTTCTCCCTTCGGG
AAGCGTGGCGCTTTCTCATAGCTCACGCTGTAGGTATCTCAGTTCGGTGTAGGTCGTTCGCTCCAAGCTG
GGCTGTGTGCACGAACCCCCCGTTCAGCCCGACCGCTGCGCCTTATCCGGTAACTATCGTCTTGAGTCCA
ACCCGGTAAGACACGACTTATCGCCACTGGCAGCAGCCACTGGTAACAGGATTAGCAGAGCGAGGTATGT
AGGCGGTGCTACAGAGTTCTTGAAGTGGTGGCCTAACTACGGCTACACTAGAAGAACAGTATTTGGTATC
TGCGCTCTGCTGAAGCCAGTTACCTTCGGAAAAAGAGTTGGTAGCTCTTGATCCGGCAAACAAACCACCG
CTGGTAGCGGTGGTTTTTTTGTTTGCAAGCAGCAGATTACGCGCAGAAAAAAAGGATCTCAAGAAGATCC
TTTGATCTTTTCTACGGGGTCTGACGCTCAGTGGAACGAAAACTCACGTTAAGGGATTTTGGTCATGAGA
TTATCAAAAAGGATCTTCACCTAGATCCTTTTAAATTAAAAATGAAGTTTTAAATCAATCTAAAGTATAT
ATGAGTAAACTTGGTCTGACAGTTACCAATGCTTAATCAGTGAGGCACCTATCTCAGCGATCTGTCTATT
TCGTTCATCCATAGTTGCCTGACTCCCCGTCGTGTAGATAACTACGATACGGGAGGGCTTACCATCTGGC
CCCAGTGCTGCAATGATACCGCGAGACCCACGCTCACCGGCTCCAGATTTATCAGCAATAAACCAGCCAG
CCGGAAGGGCCGAGCGCAGAAGTGGTCCTGCAACTTTATCCGCCTCCATCCAGTCTATTAATTGTTGCCG
GGAAGCTAGAGTAAGTAGTTCGCCAGTTAATAGTTTGCGCAACGTTGTTGCCATTGCTACAGGCATCGTG
GTGTCACGCTCGTCGTTTGGTATGGCTTCATTCAGCTCCGGTTCCCAACGATCAAGGCGAGTTACATGAT
CCCCCATGTTGTGCAAAAAAGCGGTTAGCTCCTTCGGTCCTCCGATCGTTGTCAGAAGTAAGTTGGCCGC
AGTGTTATCACTCATGGTTATGGCAGCACTGCATAATTCTCTTACTGTCATGCCATCCGTAAGATGCTTT
TCTGTGACTGGTGAGTACTCAACCAAGTCATTCTGAGAATAGTGTATGCGGCGACCGAGTTGCTCTTGCC
CGGCGTCAATACGGGATAATACCGCGCCACATAGCAGAACTTTAAAAGTGCTCATCATTGGAAAACGTTC
TTCGGGGCGAAAACTCTCAAGGATCTTACCGCTGTTGAGATCCAGTTCGATGTAACCCACTCGTGCACCC
AACTGATCTTCAGCATCTTTTACTTTCACCAGCGTTTCTGGGTGAGCAAAAACAGGAAGGCAAAATGCCG
CAAAAAAGGGAATAAGGGCGACACGGAAATGTTGAATACTCATACTCTTCCTTTTTCAATATTATTGAAG
CATTTATCAGGGTTATTGTCTCATGAGCGGATACATATTTGAATGTATTTAGAAAAATAAACAAATAGGG
GTTCCGCGCACATTTCCCCGAAAAGTGCCACCTGACGTCGACGGATCGGGAGATCAACTTGTTTATTGCA
GCTTATAATGGTTACAAATAAAGCAATAGCATCACAAATTTCACAAATAAAGCATTTTTTTCACTGCATT
CTAGTTGTGGTTTGTCCAAACTCATCAATGTATCTTATCATGTCTGGATCAACTGGATAACTCAAGCTAA
CCAAAATCATCCCAAACTTCCCACCCCATACCCTATTACCACTGCCAATTACCTGTGGTTTCATTTACTC
TAAACCTGTGATTCCTCTGAATTATTTTCATTTTAAAGAAATTGTATTTGTTAAATATGTACTACAAACT
TAGTAGTTGGAAGGGCTAATTCACTCCCAAAGAAGACAAGATATCCTTGATCTGTGGATCTACCACACAC
AAGGCTACTTCCCTGATTAGCAGAACTACACACCAGGGCCAGGGGTCAGATATCCACTGACCTTTGGATG
GTGCTACAAGCTAGTACCAGTTGAGCCAGATAAGGTAGAAGAGGCCAATAAAGGAGAGAACACCAGCTTG
TTACACCCTGTGAGCCTGCATGGGATGGATGACCCGGAGAGAGAAGTGTTAGAGTGGAGGTTTGACAGCC
GCCTAGCATTTCATCACGTGGCCCGAGAGCTGCATCCGGAGTACTTCAAGAACTGCTGATATCGAGCTTG
CTACAAGGGACTTTCCGCTGGGGACTTTCCAGGGAGGCGTGGCCTGGGCGGGACTGGGGAGTGGCGAGCC
CTCAGATCCTGCATATAAGCAGCTGCTTTTTGCCTGTACTGGGTCTCTCTGGTTAGACCAGATCTGAGCC
TGGGAGCTCTCTGGCTAACTAGGGAACCCACTGCTTAAGCCTCAATAAAGCTTGCCTTGAGTGCTTCAAG
TAGTGTGTGCCCGTCTGTTGTGTGACTCTGGTAACTAGAGATCCCTCAGACCCTTTTAGTCAGTGTGGAA
AATCTCTAGCAGTGGCGCCCGAACAGGGACTTGAAAGCGAAAGGGAAACCAGAGGAGCTCTCTCGACGCA
GGACTCGGCTTGCTGAAGCGCGCACGGCAAGAGGCGAGGGGCGGCGACTGGTGAGTACGCCAAAAATTTT
GACTAGCGGAGGCTAGAAGGAGAGAGATGGGTGCGAGAGCGTCAGTATTAAGCGGGGGAGAATTAGATCG
CGATGGGAAAAAATTCGGTTAAGGCCAGGGGGAAAGAAAAAATATAAATTAAAACATATAGTATGGGCAA
GCAGGGAGCTAGAACGATTCGCAGTTAATCCTGGCCTGTTAGAAACATCAGAAGGCTGTAGACAAATACT
GGGACAGCTACAACCATCCCTTCAGACAGGATCAGAAGAACTTAGATCATTATATAATACAGTAGCAACC
CTCTATTGTGTGCATCAAAGGATAGAGATAAAAGACACCAAGGAAGCTTTAGACAAGATAGAGGAAGAGC
AAAACAAAAGTAAGACCACCGCACAGCAAGCGGCCGGCCGCTGATCTTCAGACCTGGAGGAGGAGATATG
AGGGACAATTGGAGAAGTGAATTATATAAATATAAAGTAGTAAAAATTGAACCATTAGGAGTAGCACCCA
CCAAGGCAAAGAGAAGAGTGGTGCAGAGAGAAAAAAGAGCAGTGGGAATAGGAGCTTTGTTCCTTGGGTT
CTTGGGAGCAGCAGGAAGCACTATGGGCGCAGCGTCAATGACGCTGACGGTACAGGCCAGACAATTATTG
TCTGGTATAGTGCAGCAGCAGAACAATTTGCTGAGGGCTATTGAGGCGCAACAGCATCTGTTGCAACTCA
CAGTCTGGGGCATCAAGCAGCTCCAGGCAAGAATCCTGGCTGTGGAAAGATACCTAAAGGATCAACAGCT
CCTGGGGATTTGGGGTTGCTCTGGAAAACTCATTTGCACCACTGCTGTGCCTTGGAATGCTAGTTGGAGT
AATAAATCTCTGGAACAGATTTGGAATCACACGACCTGGATGGAGTGGGACAGAGAAATTAACAATTACA
CAAGCTTAATACACTCCTTAATTGAAGAATCGCAAAACCAGCAAGAAAAGAATGAACAAGAATTATTGGA
ATTAGATAAATGGGCAAGTTTGTGGAATTGGTTTAACATAACAAATTGGCTGTGGTATATAAAATTATTC
ATAATGATAGTAGGAGGCTTGGTAGGTTTAAGAATAGTTTTTGCTGTACTTTCTATAGTGAATAGAGTTA
GGCAGGGATATTCACCATTATCGTTTCAGACCCACCTCCCAACCCCGAGGGGACCCGACAGGCCCGAAGG
AATAGAAGAAGAAGGTGGAGAGAGAGACAGAGACAGATCCATTCGATTAGTGAACGGATCTCGACGGTAT
CGCCTTTAAAAGAAAAGGGGGGATTGGGGGGTACAGTGCAGGGGAAAGAATAGTAGACATAATAGCAACA
GACATACAAACTAAAGAATTACAAAAACAAATTACAAAAATTCAAAATTTTCGGGTTTATTACAGGGACA
GCAGAGATCCAGTTTATTTAATTAAGGCCTCCGCGCCGGGTTTTGGCGCCTCCCGCGGGCGCCCCCCTCT
TCACGGCGAGCGCTGCCACGTCAGACGAAGGGCGCAGCGAGCGTCCTGATCCTTCCGCCCGGACGCTCAG
GACAGCGGCCCGCTGCTCATAAGACTCGGCCTTAGAACCCCAGTATCAGCAGAAGGACATTTTAGGACGG
GACTTGGGTGACTCTAGGGCACTGGTTTTCTTTCCAGAGAGCGGAACAGGCGAGGAAAAGTAGTCCCTTC
TCGGCGATTCTGCGGAGGGATCTCCGTGGGGCGGTGAACGCCGATGATTATATAAGGACGCGCCGGGTGT
GGCACAGCTAGTTCCGTCGCAGCCGGGATTTGGGTCGCGGTTCTTGTTTGTGGATCGCTGTGATCGTCAC
TTGGTGAGTAGCGGGCTGCTGGGCTGGCCGGGGCTTTCGTGGCCGCCGGGCCGCTCGGTGGGACGGAAGC
GTGTGGAGAGACCGCCAAGGGCTGTAGTCTGGGTCCGCGAGCAAGGTTGCCCTGAACTGGGGGTTGGGGG
GAGCGCAGCAAAATGGCGGCTGTTCCCGAGTCTTGAATGGAAGACGCTTGTGAGGCGGGCTGTGAGGTCG
TTGAAACAAGGTGGGGGGCATGGTGGGCGGCAAGAACCCAAGGTCTTGAGGCCTTCGCTAATGCGGGAAA
GCTCTTATTCGGGTGAGATGGGCTGGGGCACCATCTGGGGACCCTGACGTGAAGTTTGTCACTGACTGGA
GAACTCGGTTTGTCGTCTGTTGCGGGGGCGGCAGTTATGGCGGTGCCGTTGGGCAGTGCACCCGTACCTT
TGGGAGCGCGCGCCCTCGTCGTGTCGTGACGTCACCCGTTCTGTTGGCTTATAATGCAGGGTGGGGCCAC
CTGCCGGTAGGTGTGCGGTAGGCTTTTCTCCGTCGCAGGACGCAGGGTTCGGGCCTAGGGTAGGCTCTCC
TGAATCGACAGGCGCCGGACCTCTGGTGAGGGGAGGGATAAGTGAGGCGTCAGTTTCTTTGGTCGGTTTT
ATGTACCTATCTTCTTAAGTAGCTGAAGCTCCGGTTTTGAACTATGCGCTCGGGGTTGGCGAGTGTGTTT
TGTGAAGTTTTTTAGGCACCTTTTGAAATGTAATCATTTGGGTCAATATGTAATTTTCAGTGTTAGACTA
GTAAATTGTCCGCTAAATTCTGGCCGTTTTTGGCTTTTTTGTTAGACGAATTCGCCACCATGTCTAGACC
AAAAAAGAAGAGAAAGGTCTCTAGAGGCGAGATTGCTAAGTCCCTGAAGGAGATTGCTAAGTCTCTCAAG
GAGATCGCTTGGTCCCTGAAGGAGATTGCTAAGTCCCTCAAGGGATCTAGAATGATGGAGGCCATGGTGA
AGTACCTGGCGGAGAAAGCCGGAATCAGTGAAGTAGAGGCAGCGGAGATAGTTTTGAAGGCGGTGAAAAT
ATCTGGGGGTGACGTGGTGAAGTCTATAGAGCTGGTGGATCTCTTCATTGAGATCCTTAATAAAGGCCGC
GAATGGGGTGGCGGAGGGAGCGGTGGCGGAGGGAGCGGTGGCGGAGGGAGCGGTGGCGGAGGGAGCTTAA
TTAAGATGTCTAAGGGGGAGGAGCTTTTCACAGGTGTAGTACCTATTCTTGTTGAATTGGATGGCGATGT
CAATGGACACAAATTCTCCGTCTCAGGGGAGGGAGAGGGAGACGCTACCTATGGAAAGTTGACTCTCAAA
TTCATCTGCACAACGGGTAAGTTGCCGGTCCCTTGGCCGACACTCGTTACTACGTTCAGCTATGGAGTAC
AGTGTTTCGCGCGCTACCCCGACCATATGAAACAACACGACTTTTTCAAATCCGCAATGCCCGAGGGATA
CGTTCAGGAACGGACTATTTTCTTTAAAGACGACGGTAATTACAAAACACGCGCCGAAGTTAAGTTCGAA
GGAGATACTTTGGTTAACCGAATAGAGCTGAAAGGCATTGATTTCAAAGAGGACGGGAACATCCTGGGTC
ATAAACTTGAGTATAATTTTAATTCCCACAACGTGTATATAATGGCAGATAAACAGAAGAATGGCATCAA
GGTTAACTTCAAGATTCGGCACAATATTGAAGACGGTAGTGTACAGCTGGCTGACCACTATCAGCAGAAT
ACGCCAATTGGTGATGGGCCCGTCTTGTTGCCAGATAATCACTACCTCTCAATCCAGAGTGCCCTTAGTA
AAGATCCAAACGAAAAGCGGGACCACATGGTTTTGTTGGAGTTTGTCACAGCTGCTGGGATTACCCACGG
GATAGACGAGTTGTATAAATGACTCGACGCGTCTGGAACAATCAACCTCTGGATTACAAAATTTGTGAAA
GATTGACTGGTATTCTTAACTATGTTGCTCCTTTTACGCTATGTGGATACGCTGCTTTAATGCCTTTGTA
TCATGCTATTGCTTCCCGTATGGCTTTCATTTTCTCCTCCTTGTATAAATCCTGGTTGCTGTCTCTTTAT
GAGGAGTTGTGGCCCGTTGTCAGGCAACGTGGCGTGGTGTGCACTGTGTTTGCTGACGCAACCCCCACTG
GTTGGGGCATTGCCACCACCTGTCAGCTCCTTTCCGGGACTTTCGCTTTCCCCCTCCCTATTGCCACGGC
GGAACTCATCGCCGCCTGCCTTGCCCGCTGCTGGACAGGGGCTCGGCTGTTGGGCACTGACAATTCCGTG
GTGTTGTCGGGGAAGCTGACGTCCTTTCCATGGCTGCTCGCCTGTGTTGCCACCTGGATTCTGCGCGGGA
CGTCCTTCTGCTACGTCCCTTCGGCCCTCAATCCAGCGGACCTTCCTTCCCGCGGCCTGCTGCCGGCTCT
GCGGCCTCTTCCGCGTCTTCGCCTTCGCCCTCAGACGAGTCGGATCTCCCTTTGGGCCGCCTCCCCGCCT
GGAATTAATTCTGCAGTCGAGACCTAGAAAAACATGGAGCAATCACAAGTAGCAATACAGCAGCTACCAA
TGCTGATTGTGCCTGGCTAGAAGCACAAGAGGAGGAGGAGGTGGGTTTTCCAGTCACACCTCAGGTACCT
TTAAGACCAATGACTTACAAGGCAGCTGTAGATCTTAGCCACTTTTTAAAAGAAAAGAGGGGACTGGAAG
GGCTAATTCACTCCCAACGAAGACAAGATATCCTTGATCTGTGGATCTACCACACACAAGGCTACTTCCC
TGATTAGCAGAACTACACACCAGGGCCAGGGGTCAGATATCCACTGACCTTTGGATGGTGCTACAAGCTA
GTACCAGTTGAGCCAGATAAGGTAGAAGAGGCCAATAAAGGAGAGAACACCAGCTTGTTACACCCTGTGA
GCCTGCATGGGATGGATGACCCGGAGAGAGAAGTGTTAGAGTGGAGGTTTGACAGCCGCCTAGCATTTCA
TCACGTGGCCCGAGAGCTGCATCCGGAGTACTTCAAGAACTGCTGATATCGAGCTTGCTACAAGGGACTT
TCCGCTGGGGACTTTCCAGGGAGGCGTGGCCTGGGCGGGACTGGGGAGTGGCGAGCCCTCAGATCCTGCA
TATAAGCAGCTGCTTTTTGCCTGTACTGGGTCTCTCTGGTTAGACCAGATCTGAGCCTGGGAGCTCTCTG
GCTAACTAGGGAACCCACTGCTTAAGCCTCAATAAAGCTTGCCTTGAGTGCTTCAAGTAGTGTGTGCCCG
TCTGTTGTGTGACTCTGGTAACTAGAGATCCCTCAGACCCTTTTAGTCAGTGTGGAAAATCTCTAGCAGT
AGTA
